>Addgene plasmid #189931 | pCDNA3.1(+)-NEMOs | addgene full sequence | sequence record 377043 | Addgene NGS Result
GACGGATCGGGAGATCTCCCGATCCCCTATGGTGCACTCTCAGTACAATCTGCTCTGATGCCGCATAGTT
AAGCCAGTATCTGCTCCCTGCTTGTGTGTTGGAGGTCGCTGAGTAGTGCGCGAGCAAAATTTAAGCTACA
ACAAGGCAAGGCTTGACCGACAATTGCATGAAGAATCTGCTTAGGGTTAGGCGTTTTGCGCTGCTTCGCG
ATGTACGGGCCAGATATACGCGTTGACATTGATTATTGACTAGTTATTAATAGTAATCAATTACGGGGTC
ATTAGTTCATAGCCCATATATGGAGTTCCGCGTTACATAACTTACGGTAAATGGCCCGCCTGGCTGACCG
CCCAACGACCCCCGCCCATTGACGTCAATAATGACGTATGTTCCCATAGTAACGCCAATAGGGACTTTCC
ATTGACGTCAATGGGTGGAGTATTTACGGTAAACTGCCCACTTGGCAGTACATCAAGTGTATCATATGCC
AAGTACGCCCCCTATTGACGTCAATGACGGTAAATGGCCCGCCTGGCATTATGCCCAGTACATGACCTTA
TGGGACTTTCCTACTTGGCAGTACATCTACGTATTAGTCATCGCTATTACCATGGTGATGCGGTTTTGGC
AGTACATCAATGGGCGTGGATAGCGGTTTGACTCACGGGGATTTCCAAGTCTCCACCCCATTGACGTCAA
TGGGAGTTTGTTTTGGCACCAAAATCAACGGGACTTTCCAAAATGTCGTAACAACTCCGCCCCATTGACG
CAAATGGGCGGTAGGCGTGTACGGTGGGAGGTCTATATAAGCAGAGCTCTCTGGCTAACTAGAGAACCCA
CTGCTTACTGGCTTATCGAAATTAATACGACTCACTATAGGGAGACCCAAGCTGGCTAGCGTTTAAACTT
AAGCTTGGTACCGAGCTCGGATCCGCCACCATGCTGCAGAACGAGCTTGCTCTTAAGTTGGCTGGACTTG
ATATTAACAAGACTGGAGGGATCACTCTCGGCATGGACGAGCTTTACAAGATGCATCATCATCATCATCA
TGTGAGCAAGGGCGAGGAGGAGAACATGGCCAGCCTGCCTGCTACACATGAACTGCACATTTTTGGAAGC
ATCAACGGCATCGACTTCGACATGGTGGGCCAGGGCACTGGAAATCCTAATGACGGATACGAGGAGCTGA
ATCTGAAGAGCACCATGGGCGACCTGCAGTTCAGCCCCTGGATACTGGTGCCTCATATTGGCTATGGCTT
CCACCAATACCTGCCCTACCCCGACGGAATGAGCCCCTTTCAAGCTGCCATGGTGGATGGCAGCGGATAC
CAAGTGCATAGAACCATGCAGTTCGAGGACGGCGCCAGCCTTACAGTGAATTATAGATATACCTACGAGG
GCAGCCACATCAAGGGCGAGGCACAAGTGGAAGGCACAGGATTTCCCGCTGATGGCCCCGTGATGACCAA
TAGCCTGACCGCTGAAGCCCACGACCAGCTGACAGAAGAACAGATCGCCGAATTCAAGGAGGCCTTTAGC
CTGTTCGACAAGGACGGCGACGGCACCATTACCACAAAAGAGCTGGGCACAGTGATGAGAAGCCTGGGCC
AAAATCCCACAGAAGCTGAGCTGAGAGTGATGATCATCGAGGTGGACGCCGACGGCGATGGAACACTGGA
TTTTCCTGAATTTCTGGCCATGATGGCCAGAAAGATGAAGTACAGAGACACCGAGGAGGAGATCAGAGAG
GCCTTTGGCGTGTTTGACAAGGACGGCAATGGATACATTGGCGCCGCTGAACTGAGACACGTGATGACCA
ATCTGGGCGAGAAGCTGACCGACGAGGAGGTGGGAGAACTGATCAGAGAGGCTGACATTGACGGCGACGG
CCAGGTGAATTATGAGGAGTTTGTGCAGATGATGACCGCCAAGGGCGGCAGCGGAGGAGGAAGCAGCAGC
AGAAGAAAATGGAATAAGGCCGGCCACGCCGTGAGAGCCATTGGCAGACTTTCTAGCATCTACTTCGCCG
ACTGGTGCGTGAGCAAGAAGACCTGCCCTAACGACAAGACCATCGTGAGCACCTTCAAGTGGGCCTTCAT
CACCGACAACGGCAAGAGATACAGAAGCACCGCCAGAACCACCTACACCTTCGCCAAACCCATGGCCGCT
AACTACCTGAAGAACCAGCCCATGTACGTGTTCAGAAAGACCGAGCTGAAGCACAGCAAGACCGAGCTGA
ACTTCAAGGAGTGGCAGAAGGCCTTCACCGACGTGATGGGCATGGACGAGCTGTACAAGTAAGAATTCTG
CAGATATCCAGCACAGTGGCGGCCGCTCGAGTCTAGAGGGCCCGTTTAAACCCGCTGATCAGCCTCGACT
GTGCCTTCTAGTTGCCAGCCATCTGTTGTTTGCCCCTCCCCCGTGCCTTCCTTGACCCTGGAAGGTGCCA
CTCCCACTGTCCTTTCCTAATAAAATGAGGAAATTGCATCGCATTGTCTGAGTAGGTGTCATTCTATTCT
GGGGGGTGGGGTGGGGCAGGACAGCAAGGGGGAGGATTGGGAAGACAATAGCAGGCATGCTGGGGATGCG
GTGGGCTCTATGGCTTCTGAGGCGGAAAGAACCAGCTGGGGCTCTAGGGGGTATCCCC
[124 nt withheld, positions 2649-2772]
C
[91 nt withheld, positions 2774-2864]
A
[49 nt withheld, positions 2866-2914]
CCTTTGACGTTGGAGTCCACGTTCTTT
[37 nt withheld, positions 2942-2978]
ACCCTATCTCGGTCTATTCTTTTGATTTATAAGGGATTTTGCCGATTTCGGCCTATTGGTTAAAAAATGA
GCTGATTTAACAAAAATTTAACGCGAATTAATTCTGTGGAATGTGTGTCAGTTAGGGTGTGGAAAGTCCC
CAGGCTCCCCAGCAGGCAGAAGTATGCAAAGCATGCATCTCAATTAGTCAGCAACCAGGTGTGGAAAGTC
CCCAGGCTCCCCAGCAGGCAGAAGTATGCAAAGCATGCATCTCAATTAGTCAGCAACCATAGTCCCGCCC
CTAACTCCGCCCATCCCGCCCCTAACTCCGCCCAGTTCCGCCCATTCTCCGCCCCATGGCTGACTAATTT
TTTTTATTTATGCAGAGGCCGAGGCCGCCTCTGCCTCTGAGCTATTCCAGAAGTAGTGAGGAGGCTTTTT
TGGAGGCCTAGGCTTTTGCAAAAAGCTCCCATCAAGCTTACCATGACCGAGTACAAGCCCACGGTGCGCC
TCGCCACCCGCGACGACGTCCCCAGGGCCGTACGCACCCTCGCCGCCGCGTTCGCCGACTACCCCGCCAC
GCGCCACACCGTCGATCCGGACCGCCACATCGAGCGGGTCACCGAGCTGCAAGAACTCTTCCTCACGCGC
GTCGGGCTCGACATCGGCAAGGTGTGGGTCGCGGACGACGGCGCCGCGGTGGCGGTCTGGACCACGCCGG
AGAGCGTCGAAGCGGGGGCGGTGTTCGCCGAGATCGGCCCGCGCATGGCCGAGTTGAGCGGTTCCCGGCT
GGCCGCGCAGCAACAGATGGAAGGCCTCCTGGCGCCGCACCGGCCCAAGGAGCCCGCGTGGTTCCTGGCC
ACCGTCGGCGTCTCGCCCGACCACCAGGGCAAGGGTCTGGGCAGCGCCGTCGTGCTCCCCGGAGTGGAGG
CGGCCGAGCGCGCCGGGGTGCCCGCCTTCCTGGAGACCTCCGCGCCCCGCAACCTCCCCTTCTACGAGCG
GCTCGGCTTCACCGTCACCGCCGACGTCGAGGTGCCCGAAGGACCGCGCACCTGGTGCATGACCCGCAAG
CCCGGTGCCTGACGCCCGCCCCACGACCCGCAGCGCCCGACCGAAAGGAGCGCACGACCCCATGCATCGA
AATGACCGACCAAGCGACGCCCAACCTGCCATCACGAGATTTCGATTCCACCGCCGCCTTCTATGAAAGG
TTGGGCTTCGGAATCGTTTTCCGGGACGCCGGCTGGATGATCCTCCAGCGCGGGGATCTCATGCTGGAGT
TCTTCGCCCACCCCAACTTGTTTATTGCAGCTTATAATGGTTACAAATAAAGCAATAGCATCACAAATTT
CACAAATAAAGCATTTTTTTCACTGCATTCTAGTTGTGGTTTGTCCAAACTCATCAATGTATCTTATCAT
GTCTGTATACCGTCGACCTCTAGCTAGAGCTTGGCGTAATCATGGTCATAGCTGTTTCCTGTGTGAAATT
GTTATCCGCTCACAATTCCACACAACATACGAGCCGGAAGCATAAAGTGTAAAGCCTGGGGTGCCTAATG
AGTGAGCTAACTCACATTAATTGCGTTGCGCTCACTGCCCGCTTTCCAGTCGGGAAACCTGTCGTGCCAG
CTGCATTAATGAATCGGCCAACGCGCGGGGAGAGGCGGTTTGCGTATTGGGCGCTCTTCCGCTTCCTCGC
TCACTGACTCGCTGCGCTCGGTCGTTCGGCTGCGGCGAGCGGTATCAGCTCACTCAAAGGCGGTAATACG
GTTATCCACAGAATCAGGGGATAACGCAGGAAAGAACATGTGAGCAAAAGGCCAGCAAAAGGCCAGGAAC
CGTAAAAAGGCCGCGTTGCTGGCGTTTTTCCATAGGCTCCGCCCCCCTGACGAGCATCACAAAAATCGAC
GCTCAAGTCAGAGGTGGCGAAACCCGACAGGACTATAAAGATACCAGGCGTTTCCCCCTGGAAGCTCCCT
CGTGCGCTCTCCTGTTCCGACCCTGCCGCTTACCGGATACCTGTCCGCCTTTCTCCCTTCGGGAAGCGTG
GCGCTTTCTCATAGCTCACGCTGTAGGTATCTCAGTTCGGTGTAGGTCGTTCGCTCCAAGCTGGGCTGTG
TGCACGAACCCCCCGTTCAGCCCGACCGCTGCGCCTTATCCGGTAACTATCGTCTTGAGTCCAACCCGGT
AAGACACGACTTATCGCCACTGGCAGCAGCCACTGGTAACAGGATTAGCAGAGCGAGGTATGTAGGCGGT
GCTACAGAGTTCTTGAAGTGGTGGCCTAACTACGGCTACACTAGAAGAACAGTATTTGGTATCTGCGCTC
TGCTGAAGCCAGTTACCTTCGGAAAAAGAGTTGGTAGCTCTTGATCCGGCAAACAAACCACCGCTGGTAG
CGGTGGTTTTTTTGTTTGCAAGCAGCAGATTACGCGCAGAAAAAAAGGATCTCAAGAAGATCCTTTGATC
TTTTCTACGGGGTCTGACGCTCAGTGGAACGAAAACTCACGTTAAGGGATTTTGGTCATGAGATTATCAA
AAAGGATCTTCACCTAGATCCTTTTAAATTAAAAATGAAGTTTTAAATCAATCTAAAGTATATATGAGTA
AACTTGGTCTGACAGTTACCAATGCTTAATCAGTGAGGCACCTATCTCAGCGATCTGTCTATTTCGTTCA
TCCATAGTTGCCTGACTCCCCGTCGTGTAGATAACTACGATACGGGAGGGCTTACCATCTGGCCCCAGTG
CTGCAATGATACCGCGAGACCCACGCTCACCGGCTCCAGATTTATCAGCAATAAACCAGCCAGCCGGAAG
GGCCGAGCGCAGAAGTGGTCCTGCAACTTTATCCGCCTCCATCCAGTCTATTAATTGTTGCCGGGAAGCT
AGAGTAAGTAGTTCGCCAGTTAATAGTTTGCGCAACGTTGTTGCCATTGCTACAGGCATCGTGGTGTCAC
GCTCGTCGTTTGGTATGGCTTCATTCAGCTCCGGTTCCCAACGATCAAGGCGAGTTACATGATCCCCCAT
GTTGTGCAAAAAAGCGGTTAGCTCCTTCGGTCCTCCGATCGTTGTCAGAAGTAAGTTGGCCGCAGTGTTA
TCACTCATGGTTATGGCAGCACTGCATAATTCTCTTACTGTCATGCCATCCGTAAGATGCTTTTCTGTGA
CTGGTGAGTACTCAACCAAGTCATTCTGAGAATAGTGTATGCGGCGACCGAGTTGCTCTTGCCCGGCGTC
AATACGGGATAATACCGCGCCACATAGCAGAACTTTAAAAGTGCTCATCATTGGAAAACGTTCTTCGGGG
CGAAAACTCTCAAGGATCTTACCGCTGTTGAGATCCAGTTCGATGTAACCCACTCGTGCACCCAACTGAT
CTTCAGCATCTTTTACTTTCACCAGCGTTTCTGGGTGAGCAAAAACAGGAAGGCAAAATGCCGCAAAAAA
GGGAATAAGGGCGACACGGAAATGTTGAATACTCATACTCTTCCTTTTTCAATATTATTGAAGCATTTAT
CAGGGTTATTGTCTCATGAGCGGATACATATTTGAATGTATTTAGAAAAATAAACAAATAGGGGTTCCGC
GCACATTTCCCCGAAAAGTGCCACCTGACGTC
Features (pLannotate 1.2.2; 22 found; start..end, strand, type, name):
     28..80      -  misc_feature   bom (fragment): basis of mobility region from pBR322
    235..614     +  enhancer       CMV enhancer: human cytomegalovirus immediate early enhancer
    615..818     +  promoter       CMV promoter: human cytomegalovirus (CMV) immediate early promoter
    814..847     +  LTR            5' LTR (truncated) (fragment): truncated 5' long terminal repeat (LTR) from HIV-1
    863..881     +  promoter       T7 promoter: promoter for bacteriophage T7 RNA polymerase
    998..1933    +  CDS            GCaMP2 (fragment): GCaMP2 is a basic (constitutively fluorescent) green fluorescent protein published in 2006, derived from Aequorea victoria.
   1955..2020    +  CDS            GCaMP2 (fragment): GCaMP2 is a basic (constitutively fluorescent) green fluorescent protein published in 2006, derived from Aequorea victoria.
   2279..2302    +  CDS            Slow-FT (fragment): blue-to-red fluorescent timer derivative of mCherry (Subach et al., 2009) mammalian codon-optimized
   2379..2603    +  polyA_signal   bGH poly(A) signal: bovine growth hormone polyadenylation signal
   2607..2628    +  promoter       SV40 promoter (fragment): SV40 enhancer and early promoter
   2649..3077    +  rep_origin     f1 ori (sequence partly withheld): f1 bacteriophage origin of replication; arrow indicates direction of (+) strand synthesis
   3091..3420    +  promoter       SV40 promoter: SV40 enhancer and early promoter
   3441..4040    +  CDS            PuroR: puromycin N-acetyltransferase; pac from Streptomyces alboniger; confers resistance to puromycin
   4100..4258    +  CDS            ble (fragment): BLE_KLEPN - Experimental evidence at protein level: Swiss-Prot protein existence level 1. Binding protein with a strong affinity to the bleomycin family of antibiotics. Binds to CL990; an antimitotic-antibiotic compound. From Klebsiella pneumoniae.
   4253..4374    +  polyA_signal   SV40 poly(A) signal: SV40 polyadenylation signal
   4447..4463    -  protein_bind   lac operator: The lac repressor binds to the lac operator to inhibit transcription in E. coli. This inhibition can be relieved by adding lactose or isopropyl-β-D-thiogalactopyranoside (IPTG). lac repressor encoded by lacI
   4471..4501    -  promoter       lac promoter: promoter for the E. coli lac operon
   4516..4537    -  protein_bind   CAP binding site: CAP binding activates transcription in the presence of cAMP. E. coli catabolite activator protein
   4550..4642    -  CDS            lacI (fragment): lac repressor; lacI; The lac repressor binds to the lac operator to inhibit transcription in E. coli. This inhibition can be relieved by adding lactose or isopropyl-β-D-thiogalactopyranoside (IPTG).
   4825..5413    -  rep_origin     ori: high-copy-number ColE1/pMB1/pBR322/pUC origin of replication
   5584..6444    -  CDS            AmpR: β-lactamase; bla; confers resistance to ampicillin, carbenicillin, and related antibiotics
   6445..6549    -  promoter       AmpR promoter: bla
