[The description below was written by a language model from this plasmid's Addgene catalogue record and pLannotate feature annotations shown in this document.]
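Description:
pCDNA3.1(+)-NEMOs is a mammalian expression plasmid built on the pcDNA3.1(+) backbone that carries NEMOs, a synthetic, genetically encoded calcium indicator described in the record as having ultra-high dynamics and sensitivity. The roughly 1.4 kb NEMOs coding sequence was inserted between BamHI and EcoRI sites, both retained, downstream of the human cytomegalovirus immediate-early enhancer and promoter and upstream of the bovine growth hormone polyadenylation signal, giving strong constitutive expression in transfected mammalian cells. A T7 promoter sits between the CMV promoter and the insert and could support in vitro transcription. Automated annotation labels most of the insert as fragments of GCaMP2. This probably reflects similarity in shared calcium-sensing sequences found in indicators of this class, not the presence of GCaMP2 itself. The short matches called as a Slow-FT fragment and a truncated HIV-1 LTR are likewise probably incidental hits.

In bacteria the plasmid replicates from a high-copy ColE1/pUC-type origin and is selected with ampicillin through the β-lactamase gene. An f1 origin is also present and allows single-stranded DNA production. The sequenced record shows an SV40 early promoter driving a puromycin N-acetyltransferase gene, followed by a bleomycin-resistance fragment and the SV40 polyadenylation signal. This differs from the neomycin marker of standard pcDNA3.1(+), so the feature table indicates that puromycin is the mammalian selection marker, although the catalogue fields do not state one. The construct is intended for transient or stable expression of the sensor to image intracellular calcium signals in mammalian cells.
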