Addgene plasmid #189931: pCDNA3.1(+)-NEMOs
Purpose: Mammalian expression of calcium sensor with ultra-high dynamics and sensitivity
Depositing lab: Yubin Zhou. Depositing organization: Texas A&M University. Publication: Engineering of NEMO as calcium indicators with large dynamics and high sensitivity. Li J, Shang Z, Chen JH, Gu W, Yao L, Yang X, Sun X, Wang L, Wang T, Liu S, Li J, Hou T, Xing D, Gill DL, Li J, Wang SQ, Hou L, Zhou Y, Tang AH, Zhang X, Wang Y. Nat Methods. 2023 Jun;20(6):918-924. doi: 10.1038/s41592-023-01852-9. PubMed 37081094.
Backbone
  Vector backbone: pcDNA3.1(+)
  Backbone size w/o insert (bp): 5222
  Total vector size (bp): 6584
  Vector type: Mammalian Expression
Growth in bacteria
  Bacterial resistance: Ampicillin, 100 μg/mL
  Growth temperature: 37°C
  Growth strain: DH5alpha
  Copy number: High Copy
Gene/Insert
  Gene/Insert name: NEMOs
  Species: Synthetic
  Insert size (bp): 1362
  Promoter: CMV
  Cloning method: Restriction Enzyme; 5′ cloning site BamHI (not destroyed); 3′ cloning site EcoRI (not destroyed)
  Sequencing primers: 5′ taatacgactcactataggg; 3′ TAGAAGGCACAGTCGAGG
Terms and licenses: Academic/Nonprofit Terms; Industry Terms: Not Available to Industry
Depositor comments: Please visit https://doi.org/10.1101/2022.08.23.504677 for bioRxiv preprint.
How to cite: pCDNA3.1(+)-NEMOs was a gift from Yubin Zhou (Addgene plasmid # 189931 ; http://n2t.net/addgene:189931 ; RRID:Addgene_189931)
